>Addgene plasmid #227786 | pAAV-hSyn-DO-ChroME2f-ST-P2A-GCaMP8s | addgene full sequence | sequence record 458443 | Addgene NGS Result
TTGAGATCCTTTTTTTCTGCGCGTAATCTGCTGCTTGCAAACAAAAAAACCACCGCTACCAGCGGTGGTT
TGTTTGCCGGATCAAGAGCTACCAACTCTTTTTCCGAAGGTAACTGGCTTCAGCAGAGCGCAGATACCAA
ATACTGTTCTTCTAGTGTAGCCGTAGTTAGGCCACCACTTCAAGAACTCTGTAGCACCGCCTACATACCT
CGCTCTGCTAATCCTGTTACCAGTGGCTGCTGCCAGTGGCGATAAGTCGTGTCTTACCGGGTTGGACTCA
AGACGATAGTTACCGGATAAGGCGCAGCGGTCGGGCTGAACGGGGGGTTCGTGCACACAGCCCAGCTTGG
AGCGAACGACCTACACCGAACTGAGATACCTACAGCGTGAGCTATGAGAAAGCGCCACGCTTCCCGAAGG
GAGAAAGGCGGACAGGTATCCGGTAAGCGGCAGGGTCGGAACAGGAGAGCGCACGAGGGAGCTTCCAGGG
GGAAACGCCTGGTATCTTTATAGTCCTGTCGGGTTTCGCCACCTCTGACTTGAGCGTCGATTTTTGTGAT
GCTCGTCAGGGGGGCGGAGCCTATGGAAAAACGCCAGCAACGCGGCCTTTTTACGGTTCCTGGCCTTTTG
CTGGCCTTTTGCTCACATGTTCTTTCCTGCGTTATCCCCTGATTCTGTGGATAACCGTATTACCGCCTTT
GAGTGAGCTGATACCGCTCGCCGCAGCCGAACGACCGAGCGCAGCGAGTCAGTGAGCGAGGAAGCGGAAG
AGCGCCCAATACGCAAACCGCCTCTCCCCGCGCGTTGGCCGATTCATTAATGCAGCTGCGCGCTCGCTCG
CTCACTGAGGCCGCCCGGGCAAAGCCCGGGCGTCGGGCGACCTTTGGTCGCCCGGCCTCAGTGAGCGAGC
GAGCGCGCAGAGAGGGAGTGGCCAACTCCATCACTAGGGGTTCCTTGTAGTTAATGATTAACCCGCCATG
CTACTTATCTACGTAGCCATGCTCTAGGAAGATCCTTATCGATTTTACCACATTTGTAGAGGTTTTACTT
GCTTTAAAAAACCTCCCACATCTCCCCCTGAACCTGAAACATAAAATGAATGCAATTGTTGTTGTTAACT
TGTTTATTGCAGCTTATAATGGTTACAAATAAAGCAATAGCATCACAAATTTCACAAATAAAGCATTTTT
TTCACTGCATTCTAGTTGTGGTTTGTCCAAACTCATCAATGTATCTTATCATGTCTGCTCGAAGCGGCCG
CCCGGGTCGAGGTCGACGGTATCGATGCGGGGAGGCGGCCCAAAGGGAGATCCGACTCGTCTGAGGGCGA
AGGCGAAGACGCGGAAGAGGCCGCAGAGCCGGCAGCAGGCCGCGGGAAGGAAGGTCCGCTGGATTGAGGG
CCGAAGGGACGTAGCAGAAGGACGTCCCGCGCAGAATCCAGGTGGCAACACAGGCGAGCAGCCAAGGAAA
GGACGATGATTTCCCCGACAACACCACGGAATTGTCAGTGCCCAACAGCCGAGCCCCTGTCCAGCAGCGG
GCAAGGCAGGCGGCGATGAGTTCCGCCGTGGCAATAGGGAGGGGGAAAGCGAAAGTCCCGGAAAGGAGCT
GACAGGTGGTGGCAATGCCCCAACCAGTGGGGGTTGCGTCAGCAAACACAGTGCACACCACGCCACGTTG
CCTGACAACGGGCCACAACTCCTCATAAAGAGACAGCAACCAGGATTTATACAAGGAGGAGAAAATGAAA
GCCATACGGGAAGCAATAGCATGATACAAAGGCATTAAAGCAGCGTATCCACATAGCGTAAAAGGAGCAA
CATAGTTAAGAATACCAGTCAATCTTTCACAAATTTTGTAATCCAGAGGTTGATTATCGATAAGCTTGAT
ATCGAATTCATAACTTCGTATAGCATACATTATACGAAGTTATTCTTTGCACCATTCTAAAGAATAACAG
TGATAATTTCTGGGTTAAGGCAAATAACTTCGTATAGGATACTTTATACGAAGTTATGCTAGCTTACTTC
GCTGTCATCATTTGTACAAACTCTTCGTAGTTTACCTGACCATCCCCATCGATGTCTGCTTCCCTGATCA
TTTCATCAACCTCTTCATCTGTTAACTTCTCTCCAAGGTTTGTCATCACGTGGCGAAGCTCTGCTGCACT
GATGTAGCCATTGCCATCCTTATCAAACACACCGAACGCTTCTCTAATTTCTTCTTCCGTGTCCCTGTAT
TTCATTTTTCTTGCCATCATTGTCAGGAACTCAGGGAAGTCGATTGTGCCGTCACCGTCGGCATCTACTT
CATTGATCATGTCCTGCAGCTCTGCTTCTGTGGGGTTGTGTCCGAGAGACCGCATCACCGTCCCCAGCTC
CTTGGTTGTTATTGTCCCATCCCCGTCCTTGTCAAATAGGGAGAAAGCCTCTTTGTATTCTGCGATCTGC
TCTTCAGTCAGTTGGTCCGGCAGGTTGTACTCCAGCTTGTGCCCCAGGATGTTGCCGTCCTCCTTGAAGT
CGATGCCCTTCAGCTCGATGCGGTTCACCAGGGTGTCGCCCTCGAACTTCACCTCGGCGCGGGTCTTGTA
GTTGCCGTCGTCCTTGAAGAAGATGGTGCGCTCCTGGATGTAGCCTTCGGGCATGGCGGACTTGAAGAAG
TCGTGCTGCTTCATGTGGTCGGGGTAGCGGCTGAAGCACTGCACGCCGTAGGTCAGGGTGGTCACGAGGG
TGGGCCAGGGCACGGGCAGCTTGCCGGTGGTGCAGATGAACTTCAGGGTCAGCTTGCCGTAGGTGGCATC
GCCCTCACCCTCGCCGGACACGCTGAACTTGTGGCCGTTTACGTCGCCGTCCAGCTCGACCAGGATGGGC
ACCACCCCGGTGAACAGCTCCTCGCCCTTGCTCACCATGCTCCCTCCGGTACCGCCCTTGTACAGCTCGT
CCATGCCGAGAGTGATCCCGGCGGCGGTCACGAACTCCAGCAGGACCATGTGATCGCGCTTCTCGTTGGG
GTCTTTCGAAAGTTTGGACTCCACGCTCAGGTAGTGGTTGTCGGGCAGCAGCACGGGGCCGTCGCCGATG
GGGGTGTTCTGCTGGTAGTGGTAGGCGAGCTGCACGCCGCCGTCCTCGATGTTGTGGCGGATGTGGAAGT
TCGCCTTGATGCCGTTCTTCTGCTTGTCGGCCTTGATATAGACGTTGATCTTCAGGCCCATCAGCATGGC
GATGATCTTCACGGCGGTGGCCACCTCCTTGAAGGTCTTCTTGCGACGCGTGTGATGATGGTGATGATGC
ATACTAGTAGGTCCAGGGTTCTCCTCCACGTCTCCAGCCTGCTTCAGCAGGCTGAAGTTAGTAGCTCCGC
TTCCTGCCGCGAATCTGGTGGCTTCAGGGAAGTCCGTGGCACAGCTGATGAAGCTGTCAATGCTGGACAT
GCTCCGCATGTCGATGACGCCCTCCGTGCGTGCGGGCAGAGGGGCCACGGGGCTGGGCATGCTGCTCATC
TCCAGCTCCTCTGGAGGCTTGCTCTGCGGGGCCATCTCCTTGGTGTTGAGGATGGGCTGGGACTGCTTAT
CGTCATCGTCTTTGTAATCTACCGGTGCGGCCGCCACTCCTCCCTCCTCCTCCTCGTCGACGAAGGTCTC
GATCTCCATGTTCTCGCCGGCCACGTTGATGGTGGTTGTCTTCCGGATGTCGCCGTGGATCAGGATGTGC
TCGTGGATCTTCACTCTCAGGTGGTGGCCCAGGAAGCCCCAAGTGTTCTTGGCGATCAGATCCAGGATCA
GGTGGCCGATTCCGCTGGTGTAAGGTGTGATCAGGCCCAGTCCCTCGTGTCCGGCGATGAACATCACGGG
GAACATCAGCCAAGAGCAGAAGAAGACGTAGGCCATGATCTTGCAAATCTTCCGGCAGACGCCTTTGGGC
AGGGTGTGGTAGCTCTCGATATACACCTTGGCGATCTGGAAGAAGCAAGTCACGCCGTAGAACAGGCCGA
TCATGAAGAACAGGATCTTCAGGGGGCCCTTTGTAAAGGCGGCTGTGATCCCCCACACGATGTTGCCGAT
GTCGGTCACCAGGATGGTCATGGTCCGCTTGCTGTACTCTTCGTGCAGTCCGGTCAGGTTGCTCAGGTGG
ATCAGGATCACGGGGCAAGTCAGGAGCCACTCGCTGTACCGCAGCCAAGCCACGGCTCCTCCGTTGGTCT
GGTACACTGTGGCTGGGCTGTCGACATCGTGGAACAGCTCGATGAAGCACTTGACGAGCTCGATCACGCA
GACGTAGACCTCCTCCCAGCCGGTTGTGGCCTTGAAGCTGTGCCAACCGTAGAAGATGAGCTGCACGATA
GCCACGATCACGGTGAACCACTGGAGTCCCACTGCGATCTTGTGCTGCAGCTCGGTTCCGTGGTTGATGT
GGGGGAAGCAACCGTGATCGGCTCCGGCTGTTGTGGCGTTAGAGGTTTCTCCGTGAGCGTCTGCTGCTGG
TGTCACCACTGCTGCGGCGCTCAGCAGGCCTCTAATTGTGGCTTCGGCGCTAGGCACGGCTGAGATAAAG
GCGTGGGTCATTGTGGCGGCTGTTTCCATACTGGCGCGCCATAACTTCGTATAATGTATGCTATACGAAG
TTATTAAGAGGTTTCATATTGCTAATAGCAGCTACAATCCAGCTACCATTCTGCATAACTTCGTATAAAG
TATCCTATACGAAGTTATTCCGGAGTCGACTCTAGAGGATCCTTGCTATCAGCTTGAATTCGACTGCGCT
CTCAGGCACGACACGACTCCTCCGCTGCCCACCGCAGACTGAGGCAGCGCTGAGTCGCCGGCGCCGCAGC
GCAGATGGTCGCGCCCGTGCCCCCCTATCTCGCGCCTCGCGTGGTGCGGTCCGGCTGGGCCGGCGGCGGC
GCGGACGCGACCAAGGTGGCCGGGAAGGGGAGTTTGCGGGGGACCGGCGAGTGACGTCAGCGCGCCTTCA
GTGCTGAGGCGGCGGTGGCGCGCGCCGCCAGGCGGGGGCGAAGGCACTGTCCGCGGTGCTGAAGCTGGCA
GTGCGCACGCGCCTCGCCGCATCCTGTTTCCCCTCCCCCTCTCTGATAGGGGATGCGCAATTTGGGGAAT
GGGGGTTGGGTGCTTGTCCAGTGGGTCGGGGTCGGTCGTCAGGTAGGCACCCCCACCCCGCCTCATCCTG
GTCCTAAAACCCACTTGCACTCATACGCAGGGCCCTCTGCAGAGATCTTCCTAGAGCATGGCTACGTAGA
TAAGTAGCATGGCGGGTTAATCATTAACTACAAGGAACCCCTAGTGATGGAGTTGGCCACTCCCTCTCTG
CGCGCTCGCTCGCTCACTGAGGCCGGGCGACCAAAGGTCGCCCGACGCCCGGGCTTTGCCCGGGCGGCCT
CAGTGAGCGAGCGAGCGCGCAGCTGGCGTAATAGCGAAGAGGCCCGCACCGATCGCCCTTCCCAACAGTT
GCGCAGCCTGAATGGCGAATGGG
[124 nt withheld, positions 5484-5607]
C
[91 nt withheld, positions 5609-5699]
A
[49 nt withheld, positions 5701-5749]
CCTTTGACGTTGGAGTCCACGTTCTTT
[37 nt withheld, positions 5777-5813]
ACCCTATCTCGGTCTATTCTTTTGATTTATAAGGGATTTTGCCGATTTCGGCCTATTGGTTAAAAAATGA
GCTGATTTAACAAAAATTTAACGCGAATTTTAACAAAATATTAACGCTTACAATTTAGGTGGCACTTTTC
GGGGAAATGTGCGCGGAACCCCTATTTGTTTATTTTTCTAAATACATTCAAATATGTATCCGCTCATGAG
ACAATAACCCTGATAAATGCTTCAATAATATTGAAAAAGGAAGAGTATGAGTATTCAACATTTCCGTGTC
GCCCTTATTCCCTTTTTTGCGGCATTTTGCCTTCCTGTTTTTGCTCACCCAGAAACGCTGGTGAAAGTAA
AAGATGCTGAAGATCAGTTGGGTGCACGAGTGGGTTACATCGAACTGGATCTCAACAGCGGTAAGATCCT
TGAGAGTTTTCGCCCCGAAGAACGTTTTCCAATGATGAGCACTTTTAAAGTTCTGCTATGTGGCGCGGTA
TTATCCCGTATTGACGCCGGGCAAGAGCAACTCGGTCGCCGCATACACTATTCTCAGAATGACTTGGTTG
AGTACTCACCAGTCACAGAAAAGCATCTTACGGATGGCATGACAGTAAGAGAATTATGCAGTGCTGCCAT
AACCATGAGTGATAACACTGCGGCCAACTTACTTCTGACAACGATCGGAGGACCGAAGGAGCTAACCGCT
TTTTTGCACAACATGGGGGATCATGTAACTCGCCTTGATCGTTGGGAACCGGAGCTGAATGAAGCCATAC
CAAACGACGAGCGTGACACCACGATGCCTGTAGCAATGGCAACAACGTTGCGCAAACTATTAACTGGCGA
ACTACTTACTCTAGCTTCCCGGCAACAATTAATAGACTGGATGGAGGCGGATAAAGTTGCAGGACCACTT
CTGCGCTCGGCCCTTCCGGCTGGCTGGTTTATTGCTGATAAATCTGGAGCCGGTGAGCGTGGGTCTCGCG
GTATCATTGCAGCACTGGGGCCAGATGGTAAGCCCTCCCGTATCGTAGTTATCTACACGACGGGGAGTCA
GGCAACTATGGATGAACGAAATAGACAGATCGCTGAGATAGGTGCCTCACTGATTAAGCATTGGTAACTG
TCAGACCAAGTTTACTCATATATACTTTAGATTGATTTAAAACTTCATTTTTAATTTAAAAGGATCTAGG
TGAAGATCCTTTTTGATAATCTCATGACCAAAATCCCTTAACGTGAGTTTTCGTTCCACTGAGCGTCAGA
CCCCGTAGAAAAGATCAAAGGATCTTC
Features (pLannotate 1.2.2; 24 found; start..end, strand, type, name):
      1..589     +  rep_origin     ori: high-copy-number ColE1/pMB1/pBR322/pUC origin of replication
    772..828     +  CDS            lacI (fragment): lac repressor; lacI; The lac repressor binds to the lac operator to inhibit transcription in E. coli. This inhibition can be relieved by adding lactose or isopropyl-β-D-thiogalactopyranoside (IPTG).
    822..955     -  repeat_region  AAV2 ITR: inverted terminal repeat of adeno-associated virus serotype 2 inverted
   1026..1094    +  CDS            large T antigen (fragment): large T antigen from SV40 (simian virus 40)
   1117..1238    +  polyA_signal   SV40 poly(A) signal: SV40 polyadenylation signal
   1267..1286    -  misc_feature   MCS (fragment): pBluescript multiple cloning site
   1287..1875    -  misc_feature   WPRE: woodchuck hepatitis virus posttranscriptional regulatory element
   1875..1899    -  misc_feature   MCS (fragment): pBluescript multiple cloning site
   1900..1933    +  protein_bind   loxP: Cre-mediated recombination occurs in the 8-bp core sequence (GCATACAT). Cre recombinase
   1934..1983    +  intron         β-globin intron (fragment): internally truncated intron from human β-globin
   1984..2017    +  protein_bind   lox2272: Cre-mediated recombination occurs in the 8-bp core sequence (GGATACTT). lox2272 sites are compatible with each other, but incompatible with loxP or loxN sites (Lee and Saito, 1988). Cre recombinase
   2026..3196    -  CDS            GCaMP6s (fragment): improved fluorescent protein-based calcium sensor (Chen et al., 2013)
   3194..3565    -  CDS            KCNB1 (fragment): KCNB1_HUMAN - Experimental evidence at protein level: Swiss-Prot protein existence level 1. Voltage-gated potassium channel that mediates transmembrane potassium transport in excitable membranes, primarily in the brain, but also in the pancreas and cardiovascular system. Contributes to the regulation of the action potential (AP) repolarization, duration and frequency of repetitive AP firing in neurons, muscle cells and endocrine cells and plays a role in homeostatic attenuation of electrical excitability throughout the brain (PubMed:23161216). Plays also a role in the regulation of exocytosis
   3926..3953    -  CDS            CoChR (fragment): high-photocurrent channelrhodopsin from Chloromonas oogama (Shemesh et al., 2017)
   4591..4624    -  protein_bind   loxP: Cre-mediated recombination occurs in the 8-bp core sequence (GCATACAT). Cre recombinase
   4625..4674    +  intron         β-globin intron (fragment): internally truncated intron from human β-globin
   4675..4708    -  protein_bind   lox2272: Cre-mediated recombination occurs in the 8-bp core sequence (GGATACTT). lox2272 sites are compatible with each other, but incompatible with loxP or loxN sites (Lee and Saito, 1988). Cre recombinase
   4715..4732    -  misc_feature   MCS (fragment): pUC18/19 multiple cloning site
   4754..5201    -  promoter       hSyn promoter: human synapsin I promoter; confers neuron-specific expression (Kügler et al., 2003)
   5283..5415    +  repeat_region  AAV2 ITR (fragment): inverted terminal repeat of adeno-associated virus serotype 2 inverted
   5410..5479    +  CDS            lacZα (fragment): LacZα fragment of β-galactosidase; lacZ fragment
   5484..5912    +  rep_origin     f1 ori (sequence partly withheld): f1 bacteriophage origin of replication; arrow indicates direction of (+) strand synthesis
   5965..6069    +  promoter       AmpR promoter: bla
   6070..6930    +  CDS            AmpR: β-lactamase; bla; confers resistance to ampicillin, carbenicillin, and related antibiotics
