[The description below was written by a language model from this plasmid's Addgene catalogue record and pLannotate feature annotations shown in this document.]
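Description:
pAAV-hSyn-DO-ChroME2f-ST-P2A-GCaMP8s is an AAV transfer plasmid for neuron-specific mammalian expression, built on a pAAV-hSyn backbone. It is propagated in E. coli through a high-copy ColE1/pUC-type origin with ampicillin selection (AmpR under its own bla promoter), and also carries an f1 phage origin. Two AAV2 inverted terminal repeats flank the expression cassette, allowing it to be packaged into recombinant AAV particles. The recommended recombination-deficient growth strain is consistent with the need to keep the ITRs stable.

Between the ITRs, the human synapsin I promoter drives a coding region bracketed by paired loxP and lox2272 sites in opposing orientation, the "DO" (double-floxed open, Cre-off) arrangement. In the sequence the promoter and the coding features lie on the same strand, so the cassette is expressed by default. Cre recombinase inverts it and locks it in the antisense orientation, silencing expression in Cre-positive cells. The payload encodes the cation channelrhodopsin ChroME2f (the annotator picks up only a short CoChR-like match) fused to a Kv2.1 (KCNB1)-derived soma-targeting "ST" sequence that restricts the opsin to the soma and proximal dendrites. According to the name, this is followed by a P2A self-cleaving peptide, which is not annotated, and a GCaMP calcium indicator. A WPRE lies downstream to boost transcript expression; an SV40 poly(A) signal is annotated beyond it, but on the opposite strand to the rest of the cassette.

The record is inconsistent about the sensor: the plasmid and insert names say GCaMP8s, the purpose field says GCaMP8m and describes a fusion, and the annotation tool labels the region as a GCaMP6s fragment by homology. The construct is suited to combined optogenetic stimulation and calcium imaging in Cre-negative neurons.
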