Addgene plasmid #227786: pAAV-hSyn-DO-ChroME2f-ST-P2A-GCaMP8s
Purpose: Cre off - Cation channelrhodopsin ChroME2f fused to GCaMP8m and targeted to the neuronal soma and proximal dendrites
Depositing lab: Hillel Adesnik. Depositing organization: University of California, Berkeley.
Backbone
  Vector backbone: pAAV-hSyn
  Vector type: Mammalian Expression, AAV
Growth in bacteria
  Bacterial resistance: Ampicillin, 100 μg/mL
  Growth temperature: 37°C
  Growth strain: NEB Stable
  Copy number: Unknown
Gene/Insert
  Gene/Insert name: DO-ChroME2f-ST-P2A-GCaMP8s
Terms and licenses: Academic/Nonprofit Terms; Industry Terms: Not Available to Industry
How to cite: pAAV-hSyn-DO-ChroME2f-ST-P2A-GCaMP8s was a gift from Hillel Adesnik (Addgene plasmid # 227786 ; http://n2t.net/addgene:227786 ; RRID:Addgene_227786)
